>Addgene plasmid #146663 | pLNHA-C1-HsPatL1_70-770del399-516_J | depositor full sequence | sequence record 289109 | Full Sequence
TAGTTATTAATAGTAATCAATTACGGGGTCATTAGTTCATAGCCCATATATGGAGTTCCGCGTTACATAA
CTTACGGTAAATGGCCCGCCTGGCTGACCGCCCAACGACCCCCGCCCATTGACGTCAATAATGACGTATG
TTCCCATAGTAACGCCAATAGGGACTTTCCATTGACGTCAATGGGTGGAGTATTTACGGTAAACTGCCCA
CTTGGCAGTACATCAAGTGTATCATATGCCAAGTACGCCCCCTATTGACGTCAATGACGGTAAATGGCCC
GCCTGGCATTATGCCCAGTACATGACCTTATGGGACTTTCCTACTTGGCAGTACATCTACGTATTAGTCA
TCGCTATTACCATGGTGATGCGGTTTTGGCAGTACATCAATGGGCGTGGATAGCGGTTTGACTCACGGGG
ATTTCCAAGTCTCCACCCCATTGACGTCAATGGGAGTTTGTTTTGGCACCAAAATCAACGGGACTTTCCA
AAATGTCGTAACAACTCCGCCCCATTGACGCAAATGGGCGGTAGGCGTGTACGGTGGGAGGTCTATATAA
GCAGAGCTCTCTGGCTAACTAGAGAACCCACTGCTTACTGGCTTATCGAAATTAATACGACTCACTATAG
GGAGACCCAAGCTCTAGCGCTACCGGTCGCCACCATGGACGCACAAACACGACGACGTGAGCGTCGCGCT
GAGAAACAAGCTCAATGGAAAGCTGCAAACGGTGGATCTCCTCCACATATGGCTTACCCATACGATGTTC
CAGATTACGCTCCTCCATCTCGAGCTAATGGAGAGAGAGATGAAATGGACTTGTTGGGTGACCATGAGGA
GAATCTGGCAGAAAGGCTCAGTAAGATGGTGATTGAAAATGAACTAGAAGATCCAGCTATTATGAGGGCA
GTGCAGACCAGGCCAGTTTTACAACCCCAACCAGGAAGTCTGAATTCCAGTATCTGGGATGGATCTGAAG
TTCTGAGGCGAATCCGAGGACCACTGCTTGCTCAGGAAATGCCTACAGTGTCTGTATTAGAATATGCTTT
GCCTCAGAGGCCCCCCCAGGGTCCAGAAGATGATCGGGACCTTTCTGAACGAGCATTACCAAGGCGGTCA
ACTTCACCTATCATTGGCAGTCCTCCTGTTAGAGCTGTCCCCATAGGCACCCCACCTAAACAGATGGCTG
TACCCAGCTTCACCCAACAGATTCTGTGTCCGAAGCCTGTCCATGTTCGGCCCCCAATGCCACCTCGTTA
TCCTGCTCCCTATGGTGAGAGGATGTCTCCAAACCAGCTCTGCAGTGTCCCGAACTCTTCCCTCCTGGGT
CACCCTTTTCCTCCTAGTGTTCCTCCTGTTCTCAGCCCCCTCCAGAGAGCACAGCTTCTTGGAGGAGCAC
AGCTACAGCCTGGACGGATGTCTCCCAGCCAGTTTGCACGGGTCCCTGGATTTGTTGGTAGTCCACTTGC
TGCCATGAATCCCAAGTTGCTACAAGGGCGAGTTGGGCAGATGCTTCCCCCAGCACCAGGCTTCCGTGCC
TTCTTTAGTGCTCCACCCTCCGCTACACCACCTCCACAGCAGCACCCTCCTGGCCCAGGACCCCACCTGC
AAAACCTAAGATCTCAGGCCCCAATGTTTAGACCGGACACAACTCACCTCCATCCACAGCACCGTCGACT
CTTGCATCAGAGACAGCAACAGAATAGAAGTCAGCATCGGAATCTCAATGGTGCGGGAGATAGAGGAAGT
CACCGGAGCAGTCATCAAGATCATCTCCGAAAGGATGACAAGAGGAGAAAAACCCTTGTTATAATTGAGA
AAACCTACAGCTTACTCCTTGATGTGGAGGACTATGAAAGACGTTATCTCCTAAGTCTGGAAGAAGAGCG
ACCTGCCCTAATGGATGACAGAAAGCACAAAATTTGTAGCATGTATGACAACTTAAGGGGGAAATTGCCT
GGACAAGAGAGGCCTAGTGATGACCACTTTGTACAGATCATGTGTATCCGAAAAGGGAAGAGAATGGTTG
CCCGTATTCTTCCTTTCCTCTCCACAGAGCAAGCAGCTGACATTCTCATGACAACAGCCAGGAACCTCCC
TTTCCTTATCAAGAAGGATGCACAAGATGAGGTGCTGCCATGCTTACTGAGTCCCTTCTCTCTCCTTCTC
TATCATCTTCCATCAGTGAGTATCACCAGCCTTTTGCGACAGCTAATGAACCTACCTCAAAGTGCAGCTA
CACCAGCACTCTCCAATCCTCACCTCACTGCTGTGCTCCAGAACAAGTTTGGCCTGTCACTGCTCCTCAT
CCTCCTGAGCCGTGGTGAAGACCTACAGAGTTCAGACCCTGCTACAGAATCAACACAAAATAATCAGTGG
ACGGAGGTGATGTTCATGGCAACACGAGAACTTCTGCGGATTCCCCAAGCAGCCCTGGCCAAGCCAATCT
CTATACCTACAAACCTAGTGTCCCTCTTTTCTCGCTATGTTGACCGGCAGAAACTGAACTTGCTGGAGAC
AAAACTGCAGCTAGTTCAGGGGATACGATAATCTAGCTCAAGCTTCGAATTCTGCAGTCGACGGTACCGC
GGGCCCGGGATCCACCGGATCTAGATAACTGATCATAATCAGCCATACCACATTTGTAGAGGTTTTACTT
GCTTTAAAAAACCTCCCACACCTCCCCCTGAACCTGAAACATAAAATGAATGCAATTGTTGTTGTTAACT
TGTTTATTGCAGCTTATAATGGTTACAAATAAAGCAATAGCATCACAAATTTCACAAATAAAGCATTTTT
TTCACTGCATTCTAGTTGTGGTTTGTCCAAACTCATCAATGTATCTTAACGCGTAAATTGTAAGCGTTAA
TATTTTGTTAAAATTCGCGTTAAATTTTTGTTAAATCAGCTCATTTTTTAACCAATAGGCCGAAATCGGC
AAAATCCCTTATAAATCAAAAGAATAGACCGAGATAGGGT
[37 nt withheld, positions 2981-3017]
AAAGAACGTGGACTCCAACGTCAAAGG
[49 nt withheld, positions 3045-3093]
T
[91 nt withheld, positions 3095-3185]
G
[124 nt withheld, positions 3187-3310]
CAGGTGGCACTTTTCGGGGAAATGTGCGCGGAACCCCTATTTGTTTATTTTTCTAAATACATTCAAATAT
GTATCCGCTCATGAGACAATAACCCTGATAAATGCTTCAATAATATTGAAAAAGGAAGAGTCCTGAGGCG
GAAAGAACCAGCTGTGGAATGTGTGTCAGTTAGGGTGTGGAAAGTCCCCAGGCTCCCCAGCAGGCAGAAG
TATGCAAAGCATGCATCTCAATTAGTCAGCAACCAGGTGTGGAAAGTCCCCAGGCTCCCCAGCAGGCAGA
AGTATGCAAAGCATGCATCTCAATTAGTCAGCAACCATAGTCCCGCCCCTAACTCCGCCCATCCCGCCCC
TAACTCCGCCCAGTTCCGCCCATTCTCCGCCCCATGGCTGACTAATTTTTTTTATTTATGCAGAGGCCGA
GGCCGCCTCGGCCTCTGAGCTATTCCAGAAGTAGTGAGGAGGCTTTTTTGGAGGCCTAGGCTTTTGCAAA
GATCGATCAAGAGACAGGATGAGGATCGTTTCGCATGATTGAACAAGATGGATTGCACGCAGGTTCTCCG
GCCGCTTGGGTGGAGAGGCTATTCGGCTATGACTGGGCACAACAGACAATCGGCTGCTCTGATGCCGCCG
TGTTCCGGCTGTCAGCGCAGGGGCGCCCGGTTCTTTTTGTCAAGACCGACCTGTCCGGTGCCCTGAATGA
ACTGCAAGACGAGGCAGCGCGGCTATCGTGGCTGGCCACGACGGGCGTTCCTTGCGCAGCTGTGCTCGAC
GTTGTCACTGAAGCGGGAAGGGACTGGCTGCTATTGGGCGAAGTGCCGGGGCAGGATCTCCTGTCATCTC
ACCTTGCTCCTGCCGAGAAAGTATCCATCATGGCTGATGCAATGCGGCGGCTGCATACGCTTGATCCGGC
TACCTGCCCATTCGACCACCAAGCGAAACATCGCATCGAGCGAGCACGTACTCGGATGGAAGCCGGTCTT
GTCGATCAGGATGATCTGGACGAAGAGCATCAGGGGCTCGCGCCAGCCGAACTGTTCGCCAGGCTCAAGG
CGAGCATGCCCGACGGCGAGGATCTCGTCGTGACCCATGGCGATGCCTGCTTGCCGAATATCATGGTGGA
AAATGGCCGCTTTTCTGGATTCATCGACTGTGGCCGGCTGGGTGTGGCGGACCGCTATCAGGACATAGCG
TTGGCTACCCGTGATATTGCTGAAGAGCTTGGCGGCGAATGGGCTGACCGCTTCCTCGTGCTTTACGGTA
TCGCCGCTCCCGATTCGCAGCGCATCGCCTTCTATCGCCTTCTTGACGAGTTCTTCTGAGCGGGACTCTG
GGGTTCGAAATGACCGACCAAGCGACGCCCAACCTGCCATCACGAGATTTCGATTCCACCGCCGCCTTCT
ATGAAAGGTTGGGCTTCGGAATCGTTTTCCGGGACGCCGGCTGGATGATCCTCCAGCGCGGGGATCTCAT
GCTGGAGTTCTTCGCCCACCCTAGGGGGAGGCTAACTGAAACACGGAAGGAGACAATACCGGAAGGAACC
CGCGCTATGACGGCAATAAAAAGACAGAATAAAACGCACGGTGTTGGGTCGTTTGTTCATAAACGCGGGG
TTCGGTCCCAGGGCTGGCACTCTGTCGATACCCCACCGAGACCCCATTGGGGCCAATACGCCCGCGTTTC
TTCCTTTTCCCCACCCCACCCCCCAAGTTCGGGTGAAGGCCCAGGGCTCGCAGCCAACGTCGGGGCGGCA
GGCCCTGCCATAGCCTCAGGTTACTCATATATACTTTAGATTGATTTAAAACTTCATTTTTAATTTAAAA
GGATCTAGGTGAAGATCCTTTTTGATAATCTCATGACCAAAATCCCTTAACGTGAGTTTTCGTTCCACTG
AGCGTCAGACCCCGTAGAAAAGATCAAAGGATCTTCTTGAGATCCTTTTTTTCTGCGCGTAATCTGCTGC
TTGCAAACAAAAAAACCACCGCTACCAGCGGTGGTTTGTTTGCCGGATCAAGAGCTACCAACTCTTTTTC
CGAAGGTAACTGGCTTCAGCAGAGCGCAGATACCAAATACTGTCCTTCTAGTGTAGCCGTAGTTAGGCCA
CCACTTCAAGAACTCTGTAGCACCGCCTACATACCTCGCTCTGCTAATCCTGTTACCAGTGGCTGCTGCC
AGTGGCGATAAGTCGTGTCTTACCGGGTTGGACTCAAGACGATAGTTACCGGATAAGGCGCAGCGGTCGG
GCTGAACGGGGGGTTCGTGCACACAGCCCAGCTTGGAGCGAACGACCTACACCGAACTGAGATACCTACA
GCGTGAGCTATGAGAAAGCGCCACGCTTCCCGAAGGGAGAAAGGCGGACAGGTATCCGGTAAGCGGCAGG
GTCGGAACAGGAGAGCGCACGAGGGAGCTTCCAGGGGGAAACGCCTGGTATCTTTATAGTCCTGTCGGGT
TTCGCCACCTCTGACTTGAGCGTCGATTTTTGTGATGCTCGTCAGGGGGGCGGAGCCTATGGAAAAACGC
CAGCAACGCGGCCTTTTTACGGTTCCTGGCCTTTTGCTGGCCTTTTGCTCACATGTTCTTTCCTGCGTTA
TCCCCTGATTCTGTGGATAACCGTATTACCGCCATGCAT
Features (pLannotate 1.2.2; 18 found; start..end, strand, type, name):
     61..364     +  enhancer       CMV enhancer: human cytomegalovirus immediate early enhancer
    365..568     +  promoter       CMV promoter: human cytomegalovirus (CMV) immediate early promoter
    564..597     +  LTR            5' LTR (truncated) (fragment): truncated 5' long terminal repeat (LTR) from HIV-1
    613..631     +  promoter       T7 promoter: promoter for bacteriophage T7 RNA polymerase
    665..730     +  CDS            N (fragment): REGN_LAMBD - Experimental evidence at protein level: Swiss-Prot protein existence level 1. Plays a role as a transcriptional antitermination factor that allows the virus to initiate its lytic phase. Activates expression of the delayed viral early genes by modifying host RNA polymerase (RNAP) into a form that is resistant to termination signals. This antitermination function requires the host NusA protein which serves to stabilize the interaction between antitermination protein N and host RNA polymerase. From Escherichia phage lambda (Bacteriophage lambda).
    755..781     +  CDS            3xHA (fragment): three tandem HA epitope tags
    797..2548    +  CDS            PATL1 (fragment): PATL1_HUMAN - Experimental evidence at protein level: Swiss-Prot protein existence level 1. (Microbial infection) In case of infection, required for translation and replication of hepatitis C virus (HCV). From Homo sapiens (Human).
   2555..2603    +  misc_feature   MCS (fragment): multiple cloning site
   2620..2704    +  CDS            large T antigen (fragment): large T antigen from SV40 (simian virus 40)
   2727..2848    +  polyA_signal   SV40 poly(A) signal: SV40 polyadenylation signal
   2882..3310    -  rep_origin     f1 ori (sequence partly withheld): f1 bacteriophage origin of replication; arrow indicates direction of (+) strand synthesis
   3337..3441    +  promoter       AmpR promoter: bla
   3443..3800    +  promoter       SV40 promoter: SV40 enhancer and early promoter
   3835..4629    +  CDS            NeoR/KanR: aminoglycoside phosphotransferase from Tn5; aph(3')-II (or nptII); confers resistance to neomycin, kanamycin, and G418 (Geneticin®)
   4650..4802    +  CDS            ble (fragment): BLE_KLEPN - Experimental evidence at protein level: Swiss-Prot protein existence level 1. Binding protein with a strong affinity to the bleomycin family of antibiotics. Binds to CL990; an antimitotic-antibiotic compound. From Klebsiella pneumoniae.
   4861..4908    +  polyA_signal   HSV TK poly(A) signal: herpes simplex virus thymidine kinase polyadenylation signal (Cole and Stacy, 1985)
   4999..5015    -  polyA_signal   bGH poly(A) signal (fragment): bovine growth hormone polyadenylation signal
   5237..5825    +  rep_origin     ori: high-copy-number ColE1/pMB1/pBR322/pUC origin of replication
