[The description below was written by a language model from this plasmid's Addgene catalogue record and pLannotate feature annotations shown in this document.]
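Description:
pLNHA-C1-HsPatL1_70-770del399-516_J is a 5.9 kb mammalian expression plasmid encoding a truncated, internally deleted form of human PATL1 (Pat1b). As the name indicates, the insert spans residues 70–770 with residues 399–516 removed. The catalogue lists the backbone as unknown. The annotated layout does show a CMV enhancer/promoter upstream of an N-terminal tag, a downstream multiple cloning site remnant, an SV40 polyadenylation signal and a dual-purpose NeoR/KanR cassette, an arrangement typical of "C1"-style vectors in which the tag precedes the inserted ORF. In bacteria the plasmid replicates from a high-copy ColE1/pUC-type origin and is selected with kanamycin. The same aminoglycoside phosphotransferase gene sits behind both a bacterial (bla) promoter and the SV40 early promoter, with an HSV TK poly(A) signal, so it could also give G418 resistance in mammalian cells. An f1 origin is present too.

The PATL1 coding region is preceded in the same orientation by a short fragment of the bacteriophage lambda N protein and a short HA epitope segment, matching the "LNHA" in the name. Such a lambda N peptide typically binds boxB RNA hairpins, so a fusion of this kind can be tethered to a boxB-containing reporter mRNA, while HA allows detection or immunoprecipitation. The record itself states only mammalian expression as the purpose, though. The associated publication concerns the requirement for the C-terminal domain of Pat proteins in metazoan mRNA decapping, which suggests the construct served as a deletion mutant for mapping functional regions of PATL1. Several small annotations (HIV-1 LTR, SV40 large T antigen, ble and bGH poly(A) fragments) are probably incidental matches or backbone remnants rather than functional elements. The sequence is depositor-supplied and may be theoretical.
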