Addgene plasmid #146663: pLNHA-C1-HsPatL1_70-770del399-516_J
Purpose: Mammalian Expression of HsPatL1_70-770del399-516
Depositing lab: Elisa Izaurralde. Depositing organization: Max Planck Institute for Developmental Biology. Publication: The C-terminal alpha-alpha superhelix of Pat is required for mRNA decapping in metazoa. Braun JE, Tritschler F, Haas G, Igreja C, Truffault V, Weichenrieder O, Izaurralde E. EMBO J. 2010 Jul 21. 29(14):2368-80. 10.1038/emboj.2010.124 PubMed 20543818.
Backbone
  Vector backbone: Unknown
  Vector type: Mammalian Expression
Growth in bacteria
  Bacterial resistance: Kanamycin, 50 μg/mL
  Growth temperature: 37°C
  Growth strain: DH5alpha
  Copy number: High Copy
Gene/Insert
  Gene/Insert name: HsPatL1_70-770del399-516
  Species: H. sapiens (human)
  Entrez Gene: PATL1 (a.k.a. Pat1b, hPat1b)
  Cloning method: Unknown
Terms and licenses: Academic/Nonprofit Terms; Industry Terms: Not Available to Industry
Depositor comments: ORF extracted from NCBI: NM_152716.2 Plasmids from this collection were made available to the research community and donated after the lab closed. Please note that the sequence provided by the depositing laboratory may be theoretical/predicted or based on Sanger sequencing results. There may be discrepancies between sequencing results obtained by Addgene and the depositor sequence. If an Addgene verified sequence is not available, please contact before placing your order to request that our lab fully sequence the plasmid.
How to cite: pLNHA-C1-HsPatL1_70-770del399-516_J was a gift from Elisa Izaurralde (Addgene plasmid # 146663 ; http://n2t.net/addgene:146663 ; RRID:Addgene_146663)
